Addgene plasmid #178397: pOME0135
Purpose: KSHV Kaposincluster-RevCompl-Syn
Depositing lab: Dirk Dittmer. Depositing organization: University of North Carolina at Chapel Hill. Publication: Novel modulators of p53-signaling encoded by unknown genes of emerging viruses. Alzhanova D, Corcoran K, Bailey AG, Long K, Taft-Benz S, Graham RL, Broussard GS, Heise M, Neumann G, Halfmann P, Kawaoka Y, Baric RS, Damania B, Dittmer DP. PLoS Pathog. 2021 Jan 7;17(1):e1009033. doi: 10.1371/journal.ppat.1009033. eCollection 2021 Jan. PubMed 33411764.
Backbone
  Vector backbone: pcDNA3.1(+)
  Vector type: Mammalian Expression
Growth in bacteria
  Bacterial resistance: Ampicillin, 100 μg/mL
  Growth temperature: 37°C
  Growth strain: NEB Stable
  Copy number: High Copy
Gene/Insert
  Gene/Insert name: Kaposincluster-RevCompl-SYN
  Species: Kaposi's sarcoma-associated herpesvirus
  Insert size (bp): 740
  Cloning method: Unknown
  Sequencing primers: 5′ U6 promoter
Terms and licenses: Academic/Nonprofit Terms; Industry Terms: Not Available to Industry
Depositor comments: Sequences and further information can be found at https://www.med.unc.edu/orfeome/downloads/pome
How to cite: pOME0135 was a gift from Dirk Dittmer (Addgene plasmid # 178397 ; http://n2t.net/addgene:178397 ; RRID:Addgene_178397)
