[The description below was written by a language model from this plasmid's Addgene catalogue record and pLannotate feature annotations shown in this document.]
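Description:
pOME0135 is a mammalian expression plasmid built on the pcDNA3.1(+) backbone, carrying a roughly 740 bp synthetic insert named Kaposincluster-RevCompl-SYN from Kaposi's sarcoma-associated herpesvirus (KSHV). As the name suggests, the insert appears to represent the reverse complement of the viral Kaposin locus, although the record does not define which open reading frame or product is intended. In the 6,148 nt sequenced record the insert lies between the T7 promoter and the bovine growth hormone polyadenylation signal, downstream of the human cytomegalovirus immediate-early enhancer and promoter, which drive strong constitutive transcription in transfected mammalian cells. The only annotated element within the insert region is a match to the mir-K12-10 microRNA precursor family, consistent with origin from the Kaposin region of the KSHV genome. No epitope tag or reporter is annotated. The flanking T7 and SP6 promoters allow in vitro transcription or serve as sequencing sites. A short annotated HIV-1 LTR fragment just after the CMV promoter is probably a similarity hit rather than a functional viral element.

The plasmid is propagated in E. coli through a high-copy ColE1/pUC-type origin with ampicillin selection from the β-lactamase gene. An f1 origin is also present. For mammalian cells, an SV40 early promoter drives the neomycin phosphotransferase gene, terminated by an SV40 poly(A) signal, permitting G418 selection of stable transfectants. The lac promoter and operator, lacI fragment and ble fragment are backbone remnants. The construct belongs to a viral ORFeome collection associated with a study of modulators of p53 signalling encoded by poorly characterised genes of emerging viruses, and is suited to transient or stable expression of this KSHV sequence in such functional screens.
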