Features (pLannotate 1.2.2; 21 found; start..end, strand, type, name):
     28..80      -  misc_feature   bom (fragment): basis of mobility region from pBR322
    235..614     +  enhancer       CMV enhancer: human cytomegalovirus immediate early enhancer
    615..818     +  promoter       CMV promoter: human cytomegalovirus (CMV) immediate early promoter
    814..847     +  LTR            5' LTR (truncated) (fragment): truncated 5' long terminal repeat (LTR) from HIV-1
    863..881     +  promoter       T7 promoter: promoter for bacteriophage T7 RNA polymerase
   1023..1092    +  ncRNA          mir-K12-10: Accession: RF03484 - mir-K12-10 microRNA precursor family
   1701..1719    -  promoter       SP6 promoter: promoter for bacteriophage SP6 RNA polymerase
   1745..1969    +  polyA_signal   bGH poly(A) signal: bovine growth hormone polyadenylation signal
   1973..1994    +  promoter       SV40 promoter (fragment): SV40 enhancer and early promoter
   2015..2443    +  rep_origin     f1 ori (sequence partly withheld): f1 bacteriophage origin of replication; arrow indicates direction of (+) strand synthesis
   2457..2786    +  promoter       SV40 promoter: SV40 enhancer and early promoter
   2853..3644    +  CDS            neo: KKA2_KLEPN - Also known as kan, nptII. Experimental evidence at protein level: Swiss-Prot protein existence level 1. Resistance to kanamycin, neomycin, paromomycin, ribostamycin, butirosin and gentamicin B. From Klebsiella pneumoniae.
   3668..3826    +  CDS            ble (fragment): BLE_KLEPN - Experimental evidence at protein level: Swiss-Prot protein existence level 1. Binding protein with a strong affinity to the bleomycin family of antibiotics. Binds to CL990; an antimitotic-antibiotic compound. From Klebsiella pneumoniae.
   3821..3942    +  polyA_signal   SV40 poly(A) signal: SV40 polyadenylation signal
   4015..4031    -  protein_bind   lac operator: The lac repressor binds to the lac operator to inhibit transcription in E. coli. This inhibition can be relieved by adding lactose or isopropyl-β-D-thiogalactopyranoside (IPTG). lac repressor encoded by lacI
   4039..4069    -  promoter       lac promoter: promoter for the E. coli lac operon
   4084..4105    -  protein_bind   CAP binding site: CAP binding activates transcription in the presence of cAMP. E. coli catabolite activator protein
   4118..4210    -  CDS            lacI (fragment): lac repressor; lacI; The lac repressor binds to the lac operator to inhibit transcription in E. coli. This inhibition can be relieved by adding lactose or isopropyl-β-D-thiogalactopyranoside (IPTG).
   4393..4981    -  rep_origin     ori: high-copy-number ColE1/pMB1/pBR322/pUC origin of replication
   5152..6012    -  CDS            AmpR: β-lactamase; bla; confers resistance to ampicillin, carbenicillin, and related antibiotics
   6013..6117    -  promoter       AmpR promoter: bla
>Addgene plasmid #178397 | pOME0135 | addgene full sequence | sequence record 351695 | Addgene NGS Result
GACGGATCGGGAGATCTCCCGATCCCCTATGGTGCACTCTCAGTACAATCTGCTCTGATGCCGCATAGTT
AAGCCAGTATCTGCTCCCTGCTTGTGTGTTGGAGGTCGCTGAGTAGTGCGCGAGCAAAATTTAAGCTACA
ACAAGGCAAGGCTTGACCGACAATTGCATGAAGAATCTGCTTAGGGTTAGGCGTTTTGCGCTGCTTCGCG
ATGTACGGGCCAGATATACGCGTTGACATTGATTATTGACTAGTTATTAATAGTAATCAATTACGGGGTC
ATTAGTTCATAGCCCATATATGGAGTTCCGCGTTACATAACTTACGGTAAATGGCCCGCCTGGCTGACCG
CCCAACGACCCCCGCCCATTGACGTCAATAATGACGTATGTTCCCATAGTAACGCCAATAGGGACTTTCC
ATTGACGTCAATGGGTGGAGTATTTACGGTAAACTGCCCACTTGGCAGTACATCAAGTGTATCATATGCC
AAGTACGCCCCCTATTGACGTCAATGACGGTAAATGGCCCGCCTGGCATTATGCCCAGTACATGACCTTA
TGGGACTTTCCTACTTGGCAGTACATCTACGTATTAGTCATCGCTATTACCATGGTGATGCGGTTTTGGC
AGTACATCAATGGGCGTGGATAGCGGTTTGACTCACGGGGATTTCCAAGTCTCCACCCCATTGACGTCAA
TGGGAGTTTGTTTTGGCACCAAAATCAACGGGACTTTCCAAAATGTCGTAACAACTCCGCCCCATTGACG
CAAATGGGCGGTAGGCGTGTACGGTGGGAGGTCTATATAAGCAGAGCTCTCTGGCTAACTAGAGAACCCA
CTGCTTACTGGCTTATCGAAATTAATACGACTCACTATAGGGAGACCCAAGCTTGGTACCGAGCTCGGAT
CCCCCGGGAACCTGGTGCCCTCCTCCCTCCTCACTCCAATCCCAATGCATGGATAGAGGCTTAACGGTGT
TTGTGGCAGTTCATGTCCCGGATGTGTTACTAAATGGGTGGCGCTGGAGGCTTGGGGCGATACCACCACT
CGTTTGTCTGTTGGCGATTAGTGTTGTCCCCCCGAGTGGCCAGCGTGGCCCCGTAGCATTCAGGACACGA
GTTGCAACGGGCGCGCACTGAAGCTAGCGTGCCCTCCCAAAGAGTGTCAGTAAAATAAAATACAAAAGCA
CAATCACGGTTGCACCAAGCACAACATTAAACACATACAATGCTGAAGAGCAGGCGTATCGAGGGCATAC
CCGTGGCTCATAACACAGTCACAGTTCAGAAGGCCGGCACGCGGTGTCAACCAGGCCACCATTCCTCTCC
GCATTAAAGCACTCGGTGGGGGAGGGTGCCCTGGTTGACACAATGTGCCGCGCATCAACCAGCGCGACGG
AAGTTGGCCTCCAGCAAAGCACATTTTGCACGCAAATGGCGTCCGCTCTCCCAAACCACACGAATGGTAC
CATGGCAAAAAACACTCCCTCAGAATGTATTGACCTTGTTTGTTAATGAAATTGTGGCACTGACTTCGGC
AGACGCCAAGTGGTGGATATAGAACCACCTTTCATGGCAGTACATTGCAGCGTGTGCCACATGTTCAAAA
ACAATAAACAGATTAAAAGAATCACTTTGTGAATTCTGCAGATATCCATCACACTGGCGGCCGCTCGAGC
ATGCATCTAGAGGGCCCTATTCTATAGTGTCACCTAAATGCTAGAGCTCGCTGATCAGCCTCGACTGTGC
CTTCTAGTTGCCAGCCATCTGTTGTTTGCCCCTCCCCCGTGCCTTCCTTGACCCTGGAAGGTGCCACTCC
CACTGTCCTTTCCTAATAAAATGAGGAAATTGCATCGCATTGTCTGAGTAGGTGTCATTCTATTCTGGGG
GGTGGGGTGGGGCAGGACAGCAAGGGGGAGGATTGGGAAGACAATAGCAGGCATGCTGGGGATGCGGTGG
GCTCTATGGCTTCTGAGGCGGAAAGAACCAGCTGGGGCTCTAGGGGGTATCCCC
[124 nt withheld, positions 2015-2138]
C
[91 nt withheld, positions 2140-2230]
A
[49 nt withheld, positions 2232-2280]
CCTTTGACGTTGGAGTCCACGTTCTTT
[37 nt withheld, positions 2308-2344]
ACCCTATCTCGGTCTATTCTTTTGATTTATAAGGGATTTTGCCGATTTCGGCCTATTGGTTAAAAAATGA
GCTGATTTAACAAAAATTTAACGCGAATTAATTCTGTGGAATGTGTGTCAGTTAGGGTGTGGAAAGTCCC
CAGGCTCCCCAGCAGGCAGAAGTATGCAAAGCATGCATCTCAATTAGTCAGCAACCAGGTGTGGAAAGTC
CCCAGGCTCCCCAGCAGGCAGAAGTATGCAAAGCATGCATCTCAATTAGTCAGCAACCATAGTCCCGCCC
CTAACTCCGCCCATCCCGCCCCTAACTCCGCCCAGTTCCGCCCATTCTCCGCCCCATGGCTGACTAATTT
TTTTTATTTATGCAGAGGCCGAGGCCGCCTCTGCCTCTGAGCTATTCCAGAAGTAGTGAGGAGGCTTTTT
TGGAGGCCTAGGCTTTTGCAAAAAGCTCCCGGGAGCTTGTATATCCATTTTCGGATCTGATCAAGAGACA
GGATGAGGATCGTTTCGCATGATTGAACAAGATGGATTGCACGCAGGTTCTCCGGCCGCTTGGGTGGAGA
GGCTATTCGGCTATGACTGGGCACAACAGACAATCGGCTGCTCTGATGCCGCCGTGTTCCGGCTGTCAGC
GCAGGGGCGCCCGGTTCTTTTTGTCAAGACCGACCTGTCCGGTGCCCTGAATGAACTGCAGGACGAGGCA
GCGCGGCTATCGTGGCTGGCCACGACGGGCGTTCCTTGCGCAGCTGTGCTCGACGTTGTCACTGAAGCGG
GAAGGGACTGGCTGCTATTGGGCGAAGTGCCGGGGCAGGATCTCCTGTCATCTCACCTTGCTCCTGCCGA
GAAAGTATCCATCATGGCTGATGCAATGCGGCGGCTGCATACGCTTGATCCGGCTACCTGCCCATTCGAC
CACCAAGCGAAACATCGCATCGAGCGAGCACGTACTCGGATGGAAGCCGGTCTTGTCGATCAGGATGATC
TGGACGAAGAGCATCAGGGGCTCGCGCCAGCCGAACTGTTCGCCAGGCTCAAGGCGCGCATGCCCGACGG
CGAGGATCTCGTCGTGACCCATGGCGATGCCTGCTTGCCGAATATCATGGTGGAAAATGGCCGCTTTTCT
GGATTCATCGACTGTGGCCGGCTGGGTGTGGCGGACCGCTATCAGGACATAGCGTTGGCTACCCGTGATA
TTGCTGAAGAGCTTGGCGGCGAATGGGCTGACCGCTTCCTCGTGCTTTACGGTATCGCCGCTCCCGATTC
GCAGCGCATCGCCTTCTATCGCCTTCTTGACGAGTTCTTCTGAGCGGGACTCTGGGGTTCGAAATGACCG
ACCAAGCGACGCCCAACCTGCCATCACGAGATTTCGATTCCACCGCCGCCTTCTATGAAAGGTTGGGCTT
CGGAATCGTTTTCCGGGACGCCGGCTGGATGATCCTCCAGCGCGGGGATCTCATGCTGGAGTTCTTCGCC
CACCCCAACTTGTTTATTGCAGCTTATAATGGTTACAAATAAAGCAATAGCATCACAAATTTCACAAATA
AAGCATTTTTTTCACTGCATTCTAGTTGTGGTTTGTCCAAACTCATCAATGTATCTTATCATGTCTGTAT
ACCGTCGACCTCTAGCTAGAGCTTGGCGTAATCATGGTCATAGCTGTTTCCTGTGTGAAATTGTTATCCG
CTCACAATTCCACACAACATACGAGCCGGAAGCATAAAGTGTAAAGCCTGGGGTGCCTAATGAGTGAGCT
AACTCACATTAATTGCGTTGCGCTCACTGCCCGCTTTCCAGTCGGGAAACCTGTCGTGCCAGCTGCATTA
ATGAATCGGCCAACGCGCGGGGAGAGGCGGTTTGCGTATTGGGCGCTCTTCCGCTTCCTCGCTCACTGAC
TCGCTGCGCTCGGTCGTTCGGCTGCGGCGAGCGGTATCAGCTCACTCAAAGGCGGTAATACGGTTATCCA
CAGAATCAGGGGATAACGCAGGAAAGAACATGTGAGCAAAAGGCCAGCAAAAGGCCAGGAACCGTAAAAA
GGCCGCGTTGCTGGCGTTTTTCCATAGGCTCCGCCCCCCTGACGAGCATCACAAAAATCGACGCTCAAGT
CAGAGGTGGCGAAACCCGACAGGACTATAAAGATACCAGGCGTTTCCCCCTGGAAGCTCCCTCGTGCGCT
CTCCTGTTCCGACCCTGCCGCTTACCGGATACCTGTCCGCCTTTCTCCCTTCGGGAAGCGTGGCGCTTTC
TCATAGCTCACGCTGTAGGTATCTCAGTTCGGTGTAGGTCGTTCGCTCCAAGCTGGGCTGTGTGCACGAA
CCCCCCGTTCAGCCCGACCGCTGCGCCTTATCCGGTAACTATCGTCTTGAGTCCAACCCGGTAAGACACG
ACTTATCGCCACTGGCAGCAGCCACTGGTAACAGGATTAGCAGAGCGAGGTATGTAGGCGGTGCTACAGA
GTTCTTGAAGTGGTGGCCTAACTACGGCTACACTAGAAGAACAGTATTTGGTATCTGCGCTCTGCTGAAG
CCAGTTACCTTCGGAAAAAGAGTTGGTAGCTCTTGATCCGGCAAACAAACCACCGCTGGTAGCGGTGGTT
TTTTTGTTTGCAAGCAGCAGATTACGCGCAGAAAAAAAGGATCTCAAGAAGATCCTTTGATCTTTTCTAC
GGGGTCTGACGCTCAGTGGAACGAAAACTCACGTTAAGGGATTTTGGTCATGAGATTATCAAAAAGGATC
TTCACCTAGATCCTTTTAAATTAAAAATGAAGTTTTAAATCAATCTAAAGTATATATGAGTAAACTTGGT
CTGACAGTTACCAATGCTTAATCAGTGAGGCACCTATCTCAGCGATCTGTCTATTTCGTTCATCCATAGT
TGCCTGACTCCCCGTCGTGTAGATAACTACGATACGGGAGGGCTTACCATCTGGCCCCAGTGCTGCAATG
ATACCGCGAGACCCACGCTCACCGGCTCCAGATTTATCAGCAATAAACCAGCCAGCCGGAAGGGCCGAGC
GCAGAAGTGGTCCTGCAACTTTATCCGCCTCCATCCAGTCTATTAATTGTTGCCGGGAAGCTAGAGTAAG
TAGTTCGCCAGTTAATAGTTTGCGCAACGTTGTTGCCATTGCTACAGGCATCGTGGTGTCACGCTCGTCG
TTTGGTATGGCTTCATTCAGCTCCGGTTCCCAACGATCAAGGCGAGTTACATGATCCCCCATGTTGTGCA
AAAAAGCGGTTAGCTCCTTCGGTCCTCCGATCGTTGTCAGAAGTAAGTTGGCCGCAGTGTTATCACTCAT
GGTTATGGCAGCACTGCATAATTCTCTTACTGTCATGCCATCCGTAAGATGCTTTTCTGTGACTGGTGAG
TACTCAACCAAGTCATTCTGAGAATAGTGTATGCGGCGACCGAGTTGCTCTTGCCCGGCGTCAATACGGG
ATAATACCGCGCCACATAGCAGAACTTTAAAAGTGCTCATCATTGGAAAACGTTCTTCGGGGCGAAAACT
CTCAAGGATCTTACCGCTGTTGAGATCCAGTTCGATGTAACCCACTCGTGCACCCAACTGATCTTCAGCA
TCTTTTACTTTCACCAGCGTTTCTGGGTGAGCAAAAACAGGAAGGCAAAATGCCGCAAAAAAGGGAATAA
GGGCGACACGGAAATGTTGAATACTCATACTCTTCCTTTTTCAATATTATTGAAGCATTTATCAGGGTTA
TTGTCTCATGAGCGGATACATATTTGAATGTATTTAGAAAAATAAACAAATAGGGGTTCCGCGCACATTT
CCCCGAAAAGTGCCACCTGACGTC
