>Addgene plasmid #178397 | pOME0135 | depositor partial sequence | sequence record 346454 | Insert
GGATCCCCCGGGAACCTGGTGCCCTCCTCCCTCCTCACTCCAATCCCAATGCATGGATAGAGGCTTAACG
GTGTTTGTGGCAGTTCATGTCCCGGATGTGTTACTAAATGGGTGGCGCTGGAGGCTTGGGGCGATACCAC
CACTCGTTTGTCTGTTGGCGATTAGTGTTGTCCCCCCGAGTGGCCAGCGTGGCCCCGTAGCATTCAGGAC
ACGAGTTGCAACGGGCGCGCACTGAAGCTAGCGTGCCCTCCCAAAGAGTGTCAGTAAAATAAAATACAAA
AGCACAATCACGGTTGCACCAAGCACAACATTAAACACATACAATGCTGAAGAGCAGGCGTATCGAGGGC
ATACCCGTGGCTCATAACACAGTCACAGTTCAGAAGGCCGGCACGCGGTGTCAACCAGGCCACCATTCCT
CTCCGCATTAAAGCACTCGGTGGGGGAGGGTGCCCTGGTTGACACAATGTGCCGCGCATCAACCAGCGCG
ACGGAAGTTGGCCTCCAGCAAAGCACATTTTGCACGCAAATGGCGTCCGCTCTCCCAAACCACACGAATG
GTACCATGGCAAAAAACACTCCCTCAGAATGTATTGACCTTGTTTGTTAATGAAATTGTGGCACTGACTT
CGGCAGACGCCAAGTGGTGGATATAGAACCACCTTTCATGGCAGTACATTGCAGCGTGTGCCACATGTTC
AAAAACAATAAACAGATTAAAAGAATCACTTTGTGAATTC
